Addgene plasmid #230589: AiP1215 - pAAV-AiE2050m-minBG-FlpO-WPRE-HGHpA
Purpose: AiE2050m is an enhancer sequence, designed to drive AAV-mediated transgene expression in specific populations of brain cells
Depositing lab: Allen Institute for Brain Science & Bosiljka Tasic. Depositing organization: Allen Institute. Publication: A suite of enhancer AAVs and transgenic mouse lines for genetic access to cortical cell types. Ben-Simon Y, Hooper M, Narayan S, Daigle TL, Dwivedi D, Way SW, Oster A, Stafford DA, Mich JK, Taormina MJ, Martinez RA, Opitz-Araya X, Roth JR, Alexander JR, Allen S, Amster A, Arbuckle J, Ayala A, Baker PM, Bakken TE, Barcelli T, Barta S, Bendrick J, Bertagnolli D, Bielstein C, Bishwakarma P, Bowlus J, Boyer G, Brouner K, Casian B, Casper T, Chakka AB, Chakrabarty R, Chance RK, Chavan S, Clark M, Colbert K, Collman F, Daniel S, Departee M, DiValentin P, Donadio N, Dotson N, Egdorf T, Fliss T, Gabitto M, Garcia J, Gary A, Gasperini M, Gloe J, Goldy J, Gore BB, Graybuck L, Greisman N, Haeseleer F, Halterman C, Haradon Z, Hastings SD, Helback O, Ho W, Hockemeyer D, Huang C, Huff S, Hunker A, Johansen N, Jones D, Juneau Z, Kalmbach B, Kannan M, Khem S, Kussick E, Kutsal R, Larsen R, Lee C, Lee AY, Leibly M, Lenz GH, Li S, Liang E, Lusk N, Madigan Z, Malloy J, Malone J, McCue R, Melchor J, Mollenkopf T, Moosman S, Morin E, Newman D, Ng L, Ngo K, Omstead V, Otto S, Oyama A, Pena N, Pham T, Phillips E, Pom CA, Potekhina L, Ransford S, Ray PL, Rette D, Reynoldson C, Rimorin C, Rocha D, Ruiz A, Sanchez REA, Sawyer L, Sedeno-Cortes A, Sevigny JP, Shapovalova N, Shepard N, Shulga L, Sigler AR, Siverts L, Soliman S, Somasundaram S, Staats B, Stewart K, Szelenyi E, Tieu M, Trader C, Tran A, van Velthoven CTJ, Walker M, Wang Y, Weed N, Wirthlin M, Wood T, Wynalda B, Yao Z, Zhou T, Ariza J, Dee N, Reding M, Ronellenfitch K, Mufti S, Sunkin SM, Smith KA, Esposito L, Waters J, Thyagarajan B, Yao S, Lein ES, Zeng H, Levi BP, Ngai J, Ting JT, Tasic B. Cell. 2025 May 16:S0092-8674(25)00513-6. doi: 10.1016/j.cell.2025.05.002. PubMed 40403729.
Backbone
  Vector backbone: pAAV2
  Vector type: AAV
Growth in bacteria
  Bacterial resistance: Ampicillin, 100 μg/mL
  Growth temperature: 37°C
  Growth strain: NEB Stable
  Copy number: High Copy
Gene/Insert
  Gene/Insert name: FlpO
  Species: Synthetic
  Promoter: minBG
  Cloning method: Restriction Enzyme; 5′ cloning site MluI (unknown if destroyed); 3′ cloning site AflII (unknown if destroyed)
Terms and licenses: Academic/Nonprofit Terms; Industry Terms: Not Available to Industry
How to cite: AiP1215 - pAAV-AiE2050m-minBG-FlpO-WPRE-HGHpA was a gift from Allen Institute for Brain Science & Bosiljka Tasic (Addgene plasmid # 230589 ; http://n2t.net/addgene:230589 ; RRID:Addgene_230589)
