[The description below was written by a language model from this plasmid's Addgene catalogue record and pLannotate feature annotations shown in this document.]
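Description:
AiP1215 - pAAV-AiE2050m-minBG-FlpO-WPRE-HGHpA is a 5.8 kb AAV transfer plasmid built on a pAAV2 backbone, intended for packaging recombinant adeno-associated virus that delivers a recombinase to defined populations of brain cells. In bacteria it is maintained through a high-copy ColE1/pUC-type origin and selected with ampicillin via the bla gene and its native promoter. The backbone also carries a filamentous phage origin (called f1 in one annotation and M13 in the other) and small remnants of pBR322 bom and rop. The two sequence records, depositor-supplied and sequencing-derived, are the same length and show the same parts in the same order, differing only in where numbering starts.

The viral genome is bounded by AAV2 inverted terminal repeats, which provide the signals for replication and encapsidation. The downstream ITR is annotated in full, while the upstream one is detected only as two short fragments. Between the upstream ITR and the coding sequence lies an unannotated stretch of about 500 bp that, going by the construct name and catalogue fields, should hold the AiE2050m enhancer and the minBG minimal promoter; neither is called in the feature tables. The minimal promoter is expected to have little activity alone, so expression depends on the enhancer, which the record describes as designed to drive transgene expression in specific brain cell populations without naming which ones. The payload is FLPo, a mouse codon-optimised, thermostable, SV40 NLS-bearing Flp recombinase acting at FRT sites, followed by a WPRE to boost transcript stability and expression, and the human growth hormone polyadenylation signal.

The construct comes from a collection of enhancer AAVs for genetic access to cortical cell types. Its likely use is enhancer-restricted Flp delivery to switch on or off FRT-dependent reporters or effectors supplied by transgenic lines or co-injected viruses.
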