Features (pLannotate 1.2.2; 14 found; start..end, strand, type, name):
     12..39      +  repeat_region  AAV2 ITR (fragment): inverted terminal repeat of adeno-associated virus serotype 2 inverted
     68..95      +  repeat_region  AAV2 ITR (fragment): inverted terminal repeat of adeno-associated virus serotype 2 inverted
    604..1902    +  CDS            FLPo: nuclear-targeted site-specific recombinase FLPo is a mouse codon-optimized fusion between the SV40 nuclear localization signal and a thermostable version of the Saccharomyces cerevisiae site-specific recombinase FLP. Recombination occurs at FRT sequences.
   1903..1927    +  misc_feature   MCS (fragment): pBluescript multiple cloning site
   1927..2515    +  misc_feature   WPRE: woodchuck hepatitis virus posttranscriptional regulatory element
   2547..3023    +  polyA_signal   hGH poly(A) signal: human growth hormone polyadenylation signal
   3063..3203    +  repeat_region  AAV2 ITR: inverted terminal repeat of adeno-associated virus serotype 2 inverted
   3208..3259    -  misc_feature   bom (fragment): basis of mobility region from pBR322
   3278..3658    +  rep_origin     M13 ori (sequence partly withheld): M13 bacteriophage origin of replication; arrow indicates direction of (+) strand synthesis
   3734..3783    -  misc_feature   bom (fragment): basis of mobility region from pBR322
   3885..3920    -  CDS            rop (fragment): Rop protein, which maintains plasmids at low copy number; rop
   4015..4119    +  promoter       AmpR promoter: bla
   4120..4980    +  CDS            AmpR: β-lactamase; bla; confers resistance to ampicillin, carbenicillin, and related antibiotics
   5151..5739    +  rep_origin     ori: high-copy-number ColE1/pMB1/pBR322/pUC origin of replication
>Addgene plasmid #230589 | AiP1215 - pAAV-AiE2050m-minBG-FlpO-WPRE-HGHpA | depositor full sequence | sequence record 453078 | Full Sequence
CCTGCAGGCAGCTGCGCGCTCGCTCGCTCACTGAGGCCGCCCGGGCGTCGGGCGACCTTTGGTCGCCCGG
CCTCAGTGAGCGAGCGAGCGCGCAGAGAGGGAGTGGCCAACTCCATCACTAGGGGTTCCTGCGGCCGCAC
GCGTAAAGACCAGCATTGCCATTGGGAGCAGGCACAGCTCCTCTGATGGACACACAGCTCCTCTCCTGAG
CAACTGCACTATCTGTTCCTCCTGGGATGCCTGCCTCTCACCCACATCCTACCCACTGTTGGCCCTCATT
TTCACACTCATTTGTCATGGCTTCTTGGGAAATGTGTGCTATAAAAGGACCGTGTGCAACGTGAAGGTCA
CTGTACTGGTGCTGTGCCTTGGGCCCTCTAGAAAAAAGTGTTCTGAAGACAAGTGCAGTGGAGAAATGCC
AGGAGGCCTACAGAGGTATTTCACTCTCCATCTGCATTTGCGGTGCAATGACACAGGCAGCCATGCTGGA
CGGGGCCTCCCGGAGGCAAGAGGAGAGGCTCTGCTGACTTAAGGAGCTCGGGCTGGGCATAAAAGTCAGG
GCAGAGCCATCTATTGCTTACATTTGCTTCTGGCGTGGCCACCATGGCTCCTAAGAAGAAGAGGAAGGTG
ATGAGCCAGTTCGACATCCTGTGCAAGACCCCCCCCAAGGTGCTGGTGCGGCAGTTCGTGGAGAGATTCG
AGAGGCCCAGCGGCGAGAAGATCGCCAGCTGTGCCGCCGAGCTGACCTACCTGTGCTGGATGATCACCCA
CAACGGCACCGCCATCAAGAGGGCCACCTTCATGAGCTACAACACCATCATCAGCAACAGCCTGAGCTTC
GACATCGTGAACAAGAGCCTGCAGTTCAAGTACAAGACCCAGAAGGCCACCATCCTGGAGGCCAGCCTGA
AGAAGCTGATCCCCGCCTGGGAGTTCACCATCATCCCTTACAACGGCCAGAAGCACCAGAGCGACATCAC
CGACATCGTGTCCAGCCTGCAGCTGCAGTTCGAGAGCAGCGAGGAGGCCGACAAGGGCAACAGCCACAGC
AAGAAGATGCTGAAGGCCCTGCTGTCCGAGGGCGAGAGCATCTGGGAGATCACCGAGAAGATCCTGAACA
GCTTCGAGTACACCAGCAGGTTCACCAAGACCAAGACCCTGTACCAGTTCCTGTTCCTGGCCACATTCAT
CAACTGCGGCAGGTTCAGCGACATCAAGAACGTGGACCCCAAGAGCTTCAAGCTGGTGCAGAACAAGTAC
CTGGGCGTGATCATTCAGTGCCTGGTGACCGAGACCAAGACAAGCGTGTCCAGGCACATCTACTTTTTCA
GCGCCAGAGGCAGGATCGACCCCCTGGTGTACCTGGACGAGTTCCTGAGGAACAGCGAGCCCGTGCTGAA
GAGAGTGAACAGGACCGGCAACAGCAGCAGCAACAAGCAGGAGTACCAGCTGCTGAAGGACAACCTGGTG
CGCAGCTACAACAAGGCCCTGAAGAAGAACGCCCCCTACCCCATCTTCGCTATCAAGAACGGCCCTAAGA
GCCACATCGGCAGGCACCTGATGACCAGCTTTCTGAGCATGAAGGGCCTGACCGAGCTGACAAACGTGGT
GGGCAACTGGAGCGACAAGAGGGCCTCCGCCGTGGCCAGGACCACCTACACCCACCAGATCACCGCCATC
CCCGACCACTACTTCGCCCTGGTGTCCAGGTACTACGCCTACGACCCCATCAGCAAGGAGATGATCGCCC
TGAAGGACGAGACCAACCCCATCGAGGAGTGGCAGCACATCGAGCAGCTGAAGGGCAGCGCCGAGGGCAG
CATCAGATACCCCGCCTGGAACGGCATCATCAGCCAGGAGGTGCTGGACTACCTGAGCAGCTACATCAAC
AGGCGGATCTGAGAATTCGATATCAAGCTTATCGATAATCAACCTCTGGATTACAAAATTTGTGAAAGAT
TGACTGGTATTCTTAACTATGTTGCTCCTTTTACGCTATGTGGATACGCTGCTTTAATGCCTTTGTATCA
TGCTATTGCTTCCCGTATGGCTTTCATTTTCTCCTCCTTGTATAAATCCTGGTTGCTGTCTCTTTATGAG
GAGTTGTGGCCCGTTGTCAGGCAACGTGGCGTGGTGTGCACTGTGTTTGCTGACGCAACCCCCACTGGTT
GGGGCATTGCCACCACCTGTCAGCTCCTTTCCGGGACTTTCGCTTTCCCCCTCCCTATTGCCACGGCGGA
ACTCATCGCCGCCTGCCTTGCCCGCTGCTGGACAGGGGCTCGGCTGTTGGGCACTGACAATTCCGTGGTG
TTGTCGGGGAAATCATCGTCCTTTCCTTGGCTGCTCGCCTATGTTGCCACCTGGATTCTGCGCGGGACGT
CCTTCTGCTACGTCCCTTCGGCCCTCAATCCAGCGGACCTTCCTTCCCGCGGCCTGCTGCCGGCTCTGCG
GCCTCTTCCGCGTCTTCGCCTTCGCCCTCAGACGAGTCGGATCTCCCTTTGGGCCGCCTCCCCGCATCGA
TACCGAGCGCTGCTCGAGAGATCTACGGGTGGCATCCCTGTGACCCCTCCCCAGTGCCTCTCCTGGCCCT
GGAAGTTGCCACTCCAGTGCCCACCAGCCTTGTCCTAATAAAATTAAGTTGCATCATTTTGTCTGACTAG
GTGTCCTTCTATAATATTATGGGGTGGAGGGGGGTGGTATGGAGCAAGGGGCAAGTTGGGAAGACAACCT
GTAGGGCCTGCGGGGTCTATTGGGAACCAAGCTGGAGTGCAGTGGCACAATCTTGGCTCACTGCAATCTC
CGCCTCCTGGGTTCAAGCGATTCTCCTGCCTCAGCCTCCCGAGTTGTTGGGATTCCAGGCATGCATGACC
AGGCTCAGCTAATTTTTGTTTTTTTGGTAGAGACGGGGTTTCACCATATTGGCCAGGCTGGTCTCCAACT
CCTAATCTCAGGTGATCTACCCACCTTGGCCTCCCAAATTGCTGGGATTACAGGCGTGAACCACTGCTCC
CTTCCCTGTCCTTCTGATTTTGTAGGTAACCACGTGCGGACCGAGCGGCCGCAGGAACCCCTAGTGATGG
AGTTGGCCACTCCCTCTCTGCGCGCTCGCTCGCTCACTGAGGCCGGGCGACCAAAGGTCGCCCGACGCCC
GGGCTTTGCCCGGGCGGCCTCAGTGAGCGAGCGAGCGCGCAGCTGCCTGCAGGGGCGCCTGATGCGGTAT
TTTCTCCTTACGCATCTGTGCGGTATTTCACACCGCATA
[142 nt withheld, positions 3260-3401]
C
[141 nt withheld, positions 3403-3543]
CCTTTGACGTTGGAGTCCACGTTCTTT
[37 nt withheld, positions 3571-3607]
ACCCTATCTCGGGCTATTCTTTTGATTTATAAGGGATTTTGCCGATTTCGGCCTATTGGTTAAAAAATGA
GCTGATTTAACAAAAATTTAACGCGAATTTTAACAAAATATTAACGTTTACAATTTTATGGTGCACTCTC
AGTACAATCTGCTCTGATGCCGCATAGTTAAGCCAGCCCCGACACCCGCCAACACCCGCTGACGCGCCCT
GACGGGCTTGTCTGCTCCCGGCATCCGCTTACAGACAAGCTGTGACCGTCTCCGGGAGCTGCATGTGTCA
GAGGTTTTCACCGTCATCACCGAAACGCGCGAGACGAAAGGGCCTCGTGATACGCCTATTTTTATAGGTT
AATGTCATGATAATAATGGTTTCTTAGACGTCAGGTGGCACTTTTCGGGGAAATGTGCGCGGAACCCCTA
TTTGTTTATTTTTCTAAATACATTCAAATATGTATCCGCTCATGAGACAATAACCCTGATAAATGCTTCA
ATAATATTGAAAAAGGAAGAGTATGAGTATTCAACATTTCCGTGTCGCCCTTATTCCCTTTTTTGCGGCA
TTTTGCCTTCCTGTTTTTGCTCACCCAGAAACGCTGGTGAAAGTAAAAGATGCTGAAGATCAGTTGGGTG
CACGAGTGGGTTACATCGAACTGGATCTCAACAGCGGTAAGATCCTTGAGAGTTTTCGCCCCGAAGAACG
TTTTCCAATGATGAGCACTTTTAAAGTTCTGCTATGTGGCGCGGTATTATCCCGTATTGACGCCGGGCAA
GAGCAACTCGGTCGCCGCATACACTATTCTCAGAATGACTTGGTTGAGTACTCACCAGTCACAGAAAAGC
ATCTTACGGATGGCATGACAGTAAGAGAATTATGCAGTGCTGCCATAACCATGAGTGATAACACTGCGGC
CAACTTACTTCTGACAACGATCGGAGGACCGAAGGAGCTAACCGCTTTTTTGCACAACATGGGGGATCAT
GTAACTCGCCTTGATCGTTGGGAACCGGAGCTGAATGAAGCCATACCAAACGACGAGCGTGACACCACGA
TGCCTGTAGCAATGGCAACAACGTTGCGCAAACTATTAACTGGCGAACTACTTACTCTAGCTTCCCGGCA
ACAATTAATAGACTGGATGGAGGCGGATAAAGTTGCAGGACCACTTCTGCGCTCGGCCCTTCCGGCTGGC
TGGTTTATTGCTGATAAATCTGGAGCCGGTGAGCGTGGGTCTCGCGGTATCATTGCAGCACTGGGGCCAG
ATGGTAAGCCCTCCCGTATCGTAGTTATCTACACGACGGGGAGTCAGGCAACTATGGATGAACGAAATAG
ACAGATCGCTGAGATAGGTGCCTCACTGATTAAGCATTGGTAACTGTCAGACCAAGTTTACTCATATATA
CTTTAGATTGATTTAAAACTTCATTTTTAATTTAAAAGGATCTAGGTGAAGATCCTTTTTGATAATCTCA
TGACCAAAATCCCTTAACGTGAGTTTTCGTTCCACTGAGCGTCAGACCCCGTAGAAAAGATCAAAGGATC
TTCTTGAGATCCTTTTTTTCTGCGCGTAATCTGCTGCTTGCAAACAAAAAAACCACCGCTACCAGCGGTG
GTTTGTTTGCCGGATCAAGAGCTACCAACTCTTTTTCCGAAGGTAACTGGCTTCAGCAGAGCGCAGATAC
CAAATACTGTCCTTCTAGTGTAGCCGTAGTTAGGCCACCACTTCAAGAACTCTGTAGCACCGCCTACATA
CCTCGCTCTGCTAATCCTGTTACCAGTGGCTGCTGCCAGTGGCGATAAGTCGTGTCTTACCGGGTTGGAC
TCAAGACGATAGTTACCGGATAAGGCGCAGCGGTCGGGCTGAACGGGGGGTTCGTGCACACAGCCCAGCT
TGGAGCGAACGACCTACACCGAACTGAGATACCTACAGCGTGAGCTATGAGAAAGCGCCACGCTTCCCGA
AGGGAGAAAGGCGGACAGGTATCCGGTAAGCGGCAGGGTCGGAACAGGAGAGCGCACGAGGGAGCTTCCA
GGGGGAAACGCCTGGTATCTTTATAGTCCTGTCGGGTTTCGCCACCTCTGACTTGAGCGTCGATTTTTGT
GATGCTCGTCAGGGGGGCGGAGCCTATGGAAAAACGCCAGCAACGCGGCCTTTTTACGGTTCCTGGCCTT
TTGCTGGCCTTTTGCTCACATGT
