Features (pLannotate 1.2.2; 14 found; start..end, strand, type, name):
    200..788     +  rep_origin     ori: high-copy-number ColE1/pMB1/pBR322/pUC origin of replication
    861..888     +  repeat_region  AAV2 ITR (fragment): inverted terminal repeat of adeno-associated virus serotype 2 inverted
    917..944     +  repeat_region  AAV2 ITR (fragment): inverted terminal repeat of adeno-associated virus serotype 2 inverted
   1453..2751    +  CDS            FLPo: nuclear-targeted site-specific recombinase FLPo is a mouse codon-optimized fusion between the SV40 nuclear localization signal and a thermostable version of the Saccharomyces cerevisiae site-specific recombinase FLP. Recombination occurs at FRT sequences.
   2752..2776    +  misc_feature   MCS (fragment): pBluescript multiple cloning site
   2776..3364    +  misc_feature   WPRE: woodchuck hepatitis virus posttranscriptional regulatory element
   3396..3872    +  polyA_signal   hGH poly(A) signal: human growth hormone polyadenylation signal
   3912..4052    +  repeat_region  AAV2 ITR: inverted terminal repeat of adeno-associated virus serotype 2 inverted
   4057..4108    -  misc_feature   bom (fragment): basis of mobility region from pBR322
   4127..4582    +  rep_origin     f1 ori (sequence partly withheld): f1 bacteriophage origin of replication; arrow indicates direction of (+) strand synthesis
   4583..4632    -  misc_feature   bom (fragment): basis of mobility region from pBR322
   4734..4769    -  CDS            rop (fragment): Rop protein, which maintains plasmids at low copy number; rop
   4864..4968    +  promoter       AmpR promoter: bla
   4969..29      +  CDS            AmpR (across the origin): β-lactamase; bla; confers resistance to ampicillin, carbenicillin, and related antibiotics
>Addgene plasmid #230589 | AiP1215 - pAAV-AiE2050m-minBG-FlpO-WPRE-HGHpA | addgene full sequence | sequence record 466191 | Addgene NGS Result
TAGGTGCCTCACTGATTAAGCATTGGTAACTGTCAGACCAAGTTTACTCATATATACTTTAGATTGATTT
AAAACTTCATTTTTAATTTAAAAGGATCTAGGTGAAGATCCTTTTTGATAATCTCATGACCAAAATCCCT
TAACGTGAGTTTTCGTTCCACTGAGCGTCAGACCCCGTAGAAAAGATCAAAGGATCTTCTTGAGATCCTT
TTTTTCTGCGCGTAATCTGCTGCTTGCAAACAAAAAAACCACCGCTACCAGCGGTGGTTTGTTTGCCGGA
TCAAGAGCTACCAACTCTTTTTCCGAAGGTAACTGGCTTCAGCAGAGCGCAGATACCAAATACTGTTCTT
CTAGTGTAGCCGTAGTTAGGCCACCACTTCAAGAACTCTGTAGCACCGCCTACATACCTCGCTCTGCTAA
TCCTGTTACCAGTGGCTGCTGCCAGTGGCGATAAGTCGTGTCTTACCGGGTTGGACTCAAGACGATAGTT
ACCGGATAAGGCGCAGCGGTCGGGCTGAACGGGGGGTTCGTGCACACAGCCCAGCTTGGAGCGAACGACC
TACACCGAACTGAGATACCTACAGCGTGAGCTATGAGAAAGCGCCACGCTTCCCGAAGGGAGAAAGGCGG
ACAGGTATCCGGTAAGCGGCAGGGTCGGAACAGGAGAGCGCACGAGGGAGCTTCCAGGGGGAAACGCCTG
GTATCTTTATAGTCCTGTCGGGTTTCGCCACCTCTGACTTGAGCGTCGATTTTTGTGATGCTCGTCAGGG
GGGCGGAGCCTATGGAAAAACGCCAGCAACGCGGCCTTTTTACGGTTCCTGGCCTTTTGCTGGCCTTTTG
CTCACATGTCCTGCAGGCAGCTGCGCGCTCGCTCGCTCACTGAGGCCGCCCGGGCGTCGGGCGACCTTTG
GTCGCCCGGCCTCAGTGAGCGAGCGAGCGCGCAGAGAGGGAGTGGCCAACTCCATCACTAGGGGTTCCTG
CGGCCGCACGCGTAAAGACCAGCATTGCCATTGGGAGCAGGCACAGCTCCTCTGATGGACACACAGCTCC
TCTCCTGAGCAACTGCACTATCTGTTCCTCCTGGGATGCCTGCCTCTCACCCACATCCTACCCACTGTTG
GCCCTCATTTTCACACTCATTTGTCATGGCTTCTTGGGAAATGTGTGCTATAAAAGGACCGTGTGCAACG
TGAAGGTCACTGTACTGGTGCTGTGCCTTGGGCCCTCTAGAAAAAAGTGTTCTGAAGACAAGTGCAGTGG
AGAAATGCCAGGAGGCCTACAGAGGTATTTCACTCTCCATCTGCATTTGCGGTGCAATGACACAGGCAGC
CATGCTGGACGGGGCCTCCCGGAGGCAAGAGGAGAGGCTCTGCTGACTTAAGGAGCTCGGGCTGGGCATA
AAAGTCAGGGCAGAGCCATCTATTGCTTACATTTGCTTCTGGCGTGGCCACCATGGCTCCTAAGAAGAAG
AGGAAGGTGATGAGCCAGTTCGACATCCTGTGCAAGACCCCCCCCAAGGTGCTGGTGCGGCAGTTCGTGG
AGAGATTCGAGAGGCCCAGCGGCGAGAAGATCGCCAGCTGTGCCGCCGAGCTGACCTACCTGTGCTGGAT
GATCACCCACAACGGCACCGCCATCAAGAGGGCCACCTTCATGAGCTACAACACCATCATCAGCAACAGC
CTGAGCTTCGACATCGTGAACAAGAGCCTGCAGTTCAAGTACAAGACCCAGAAGGCCACCATCCTGGAGG
CCAGCCTGAAGAAGCTGATCCCCGCCTGGGAGTTCACCATCATCCCTTACAACGGCCAGAAGCACCAGAG
CGACATCACCGACATCGTGTCCAGCCTGCAGCTGCAGTTCGAGAGCAGCGAGGAGGCCGACAAGGGCAAC
AGCCACAGCAAGAAGATGCTGAAGGCCCTGCTGTCCGAGGGCGAGAGCATCTGGGAGATCACCGAGAAGA
TCCTGAACAGCTTCGAGTACACCAGCAGGTTCACCAAGACCAAGACCCTGTACCAGTTCCTGTTCCTGGC
CACATTCATCAACTGCGGCAGGTTCAGCGACATCAAGAACGTGGACCCCAAGAGCTTCAAGCTGGTGCAG
AACAAGTACCTGGGCGTGATCATTCAGTGCCTGGTGACCGAGACCAAGACAAGCGTGTCCAGGCACATCT
ACTTTTTCAGCGCCAGAGGCAGGATCGACCCCCTGGTGTACCTGGACGAGTTCCTGAGGAACAGCGAGCC
CGTGCTGAAGAGAGTGAACAGGACCGGCAACAGCAGCAGCAACAAGCAGGAGTACCAGCTGCTGAAGGAC
AACCTGGTGCGCAGCTACAACAAGGCCCTGAAGAAGAACGCCCCCTACCCCATCTTCGCTATCAAGAACG
GCCCTAAGAGCCACATCGGCAGGCACCTGATGACCAGCTTTCTGAGCATGAAGGGCCTGACCGAGCTGAC
AAACGTGGTGGGCAACTGGAGCGACAAGAGGGCCTCCGCCGTGGCCAGGACCACCTACACCCACCAGATC
ACCGCCATCCCCGACCACTACTTCGCCCTGGTGTCCAGGTACTACGCCTACGACCCCATCAGCAAGGAGA
TGATCGCCCTGAAGGACGAGACCAACCCCATCGAGGAGTGGCAGCACATCGAGCAGCTGAAGGGCAGCGC
CGAGGGCAGCATCAGATACCCCGCCTGGAACGGCATCATCAGCCAGGAGGTGCTGGACTACCTGAGCAGC
TACATCAACAGGCGGATCTGAGAATTCGATATCAAGCTTATCGATAATCAACCTCTGGATTACAAAATTT
GTGAAAGATTGACTGGTATTCTTAACTATGTTGCTCCTTTTACGCTATGTGGATACGCTGCTTTAATGCC
TTTGTATCATGCTATTGCTTCCCGTATGGCTTTCATTTTCTCCTCCTTGTATAAATCCTGGTTGCTGTCT
CTTTATGAGGAGTTGTGGCCCGTTGTCAGGCAACGTGGCGTGGTGTGCACTGTGTTTGCTGACGCAACCC
CCACTGGTTGGGGCATTGCCACCACCTGTCAGCTCCTTTCCGGGACTTTCGCTTTCCCCCTCCCTATTGC
CACGGCGGAACTCATCGCCGCCTGCCTTGCCCGCTGCTGGACAGGGGCTCGGCTGTTGGGCACTGACAAT
TCCGTGGTGTTGTCGGGGAAATCATCGTCCTTTCCTTGGCTGCTCGCCTATGTTGCCACCTGGATTCTGC
GCGGGACGTCCTTCTGCTACGTCCCTTCGGCCCTCAATCCAGCGGACCTTCCTTCCCGCGGCCTGCTGCC
GGCTCTGCGGCCTCTTCCGCGTCTTCGCCTTCGCCCTCAGACGAGTCGGATCTCCCTTTGGGCCGCCTCC
CCGCATCGATACCGAGCGCTGCTCGAGAGATCTACGGGTGGCATCCCTGTGACCCCTCCCCAGTGCCTCT
CCTGGCCCTGGAAGTTGCCACTCCAGTGCCCACCAGCCTTGTCCTAATAAAATTAAGTTGCATCATTTTG
TCTGACTAGGTGTCCTTCTATAATATTATGGGGTGGAGGGGGGTGGTATGGAGCAAGGGGCAAGTTGGGA
AGACAACCTGTAGGGCCTGCGGGGTCTATTGGGAACCAAGCTGGAGTGCAGTGGCACAATCTTGGCTCAC
TGCAATCTCCGCCTCCTGGGTTCAAGCGATTCTCCTGCCTCAGCCTCCCGAGTTGTTGGGATTCCAGGCA
TGCATGACCAGGCTCAGCTAATTTTTGTTTTTTTGGTAGAGACGGGGTTTCACCATATTGGCCAGGCTGG
TCTCCAACTCCTAATCTCAGGTGATCTACCCACCTTGGCCTCCCAAATTGCTGGGATTACAGGCGTGAAC
CACTGCTCCCTTCCCTGTCCTTCTGATTTTGTAGGTAACCACGTGCGGACCGAGCGGCCGCAGGAACCCC
TAGTGATGGAGTTGGCCACTCCCTCTCTGCGCGCTCGCTCGCTCACTGAGGCCGGGCGACCAAAGGTCGC
CCGACGCCCGGGCTTTGCCCGGGCGGCCTCAGTGAGCGAGCGAGCGCGCAGCTGCCTGCAGGGGCGCCTG
ATGCGGTATTTTCTCCTTACGCATCTGTGCGGTATTTCACACCGCATA
[95 nt withheld, positions 4109-4203]
T
[46 nt withheld, positions 4205-4250]
C
[141 nt withheld, positions 4252-4392]
CCTTTGACGTTGGAGTCCACGTTCTTT
[37 nt withheld, positions 4420-4456]
ACTCTATCTCGGGCTATTCTTTTGATTTATAAGGGATTTTGCCGATTTCGGTCTATTGGTTAAAAAATGA
GCTGATTTAACAAAAATTTAACGCGAATTTTAACAAAATATTAACGTTTACAATTTTATGGTGCACTCTC
AGTACAATCTGCTCTGATGCCGCATAGTTAAGCCAGCCCCGACACCCGCCAACACCCGCTGACGCGCCCT
GACGGGCTTGTCTGCTCCCGGCATCCGCTTACAGACAAGCTGTGACCGTCTCCGGGAGCTGCATGTGTCA
GAGGTTTTCACCGTCATCACCGAAACGCGCGAGACGAAAGGGCCTCGTGATACGCCTATTTTTATAGGTT
AATGTCATGATAATAATGGTTTCTTAGACGTCAGGTGGCACTTTTCGGGGAAATGTGCGCGGAACCCCTA
TTTGTTTATTTTTCTAAATACATTCAAATATGTATCCGCTCATGAGACAATAACCCTGATAAATGCTTCA
ATAATATTGAAAAAGGAAGAGTATGAGTATTCAACATTTCCGTGTCGCCCTTATTCCCTTTTTTGCGGCA
TTTTGCCTTCCTGTTTTTGCTCACCCAGAAACGCTGGTGAAAGTAAAAGATGCTGAAGATCAGTTGGGTG
CACGAGTGGGTTACATCGAACTGGATCTCAACAGCGGTAAGATCCTTGAGAGTTTTCGCCCCGAAGAACG
TTTTCCAATGATGAGCACTTTTAAAGTTCTGCTATGTGGCGCGGTATTATCCCGTATTGACGCCGGGCAA
GAGCAACTCGGTCGCCGCATACACTATTCTCAGAATGACTTGGTTGAGTACTCACCAGTCACAGAAAAGC
ATCTTACGGATGGCATGACAGTAAGAGAATTATGCAGTGCTGCCATAACCATGAGTGATAACACTGCGGC
CAACTTACTTCTGACAACGATCGGAGGACCGAAGGAGCTAACCGCTTTTTTGCACAACATGGGGGATCAT
GTAACTCGCCTTGATCGTTGGGAACCGGAGCTGAATGAAGCCATACCAAACGACGAGCGTGACACCACGA
TGCCTGTAGCAATGGCAACAACGTTGCGCAAACTATTAACTGGCGAACTACTTACTCTAGCTTCCCGGCA
ACAATTAATAGACTGGATGGAGGCGGATAAAGTTGCAGGACCACTTCTGCGCTCGGCCCTTCCGGCTGGC
TGGTTTATTGCTGATAAATCTGGAGCCGGTGAGCGTGGGTCTCGCGGTATCATTGCAGCACTGGGGCCAG
ATGGTAAGCCCTCCCGTATCGTAGTTATCTACACGACGGGGAGTCAGGCAACTATGGATGAACGAAATAG
ACAGATCGCTGAGA
